Addgene plasmid #104448: pEGFPC1-hVAP-B
Purpose: Expression of human VAP-B fused to GFP in mammalian cells
Depositing lab: Catherine Tomasetto. Depositing organization: Institut de Genetique et de Biologie Moleculaire et Cellulaire (IGBMC). Publication: STARD3 or STARD3NL and VAP form a novel molecular tether between late endosomes and the ER. Alpy F, Rousseau A, Schwab Y, Legueux F, Stoll I, Wendling C, Spiegelhalter C, Kessler P, Mathelin C, Rio MC, Levine TP, Tomasetto C. J Cell Sci. 2013 Dec 1;126(Pt 23):5500-12. doi: 10.1242/jcs.139295. Epub 2013 Oct 8. PubMed 24105263.
Backbone
  Vector backbone: pEGFP-C1
  Backbone manufacturer: Clontech
  Backbone size w/o insert (bp): 4731
  Total vector size (bp): 5506
  Vector type: Mammalian Expression
  Selectable markers: Neomycin (select with G418)
Growth in bacteria
  Bacterial resistance: Kanamycin, 50 μg/mL
  Growth temperature: 37°C
  Growth strain: DH5alpha
  Copy number: High Copy
Gene/Insert
  Gene/Insert name: vesicle-associated membrane protein-associated protein B (alt name: VAP-B)
  Species: H. sapiens (human)
  Insert size (bp): 732
  GenBank ID: NM_004738.3
  Entrez Gene: VAPB (a.k.a. ALS8, VAMP-B, VAP-B)
  Tag / fusion protein: EGFP (N terminal on backbone); HA (N terminal on insert)
  Cloning method: Restriction Enzyme; 5′ cloning site EcoRI (destroyed during cloning); 3′ cloning site EcoRI (destroyed during cloning)
  Sequencing primers: 5′ GATCACATGGTCCTGCTG; 3′ GAGGTTTTACTTGCTTTAAA
Resource information
  A portion of this plasmid was derived from a plasmid made by: Kentaro Hanada (VAP-B cDNA) Reference: Kawano M et al, J Biol Chem. 2006 Oct 6;281(40):30279-88. PMID: 16895911
Terms and licenses: Academic/Nonprofit Terms; Industry Terms: Not Available to Industry
How to cite: pEGFPC1-hVAP-B was a gift from Catherine Tomasetto (Addgene plasmid # 104448 ; http://n2t.net/addgene:104448 ; RRID:Addgene_104448)
