[The description below was written by a language model from this plasmid's Addgene catalogue record and pLannotate feature annotations shown in this document.]
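Description:
pEGFPC1-hVAP-B is a mammalian expression plasmid built on the Clontech pEGFP-C1 backbone, designed to produce human VAP-B (vesicle-associated membrane protein-associated protein B, gene VAPB) as a fusion with EGFP at its N-terminus. It is propagated in E. coli at high copy from a ColE1/pUC-type origin and also carries an f1 phage origin. A single NeoR/KanR cassette (Tn5 aminoglycoside phosphotransferase) serves both hosts. A bacterial bla-type promoter drives it for kanamycin selection in bacteria, and the adjacent SV40 enhancer/early promoter, together with an HSV TK polyadenylation signal, allows G418 selection of stably transfected mammalian cells.

The expression unit consists of the human CMV immediate early enhancer and promoter, the EGFP coding sequence, a remnant of the multiple cloning site acting as a linker, the roughly 730 bp VAP-B open reading frame, and the SV40 poly(A) signal. The catalogue entry also lists an HA tag at the N-terminus of the insert. This tag is not annotated in either feature table, though a short unannotated gap lies between the cloning-site fragment and the VAPB CDS where it could sit. The insert was placed at the EcoRI site, which was destroyed on both sides during cloning. The short large T antigen, ble and bGH poly(A) fragments are minor annotation hits on backbone sequence rather than functional elements. The depositor and sequencing-derived records are the same length and have the same features, offset by only three bases.

The construct is used for transient or stable expression of fluorescently tagged VAP-B in mammalian cells. The associated work studied VAP proteins as partners of STARD3 and STARD3NL in tethering late endosomes to the endoplasmic reticulum.
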