Features (pLannotate 1.2.2; 16 found; start..end, strand, type, name):
     57..360     +  enhancer       CMV enhancer: human cytomegalovirus immediate early enhancer
    361..564     +  promoter       CMV promoter: human cytomegalovirus (CMV) immediate early promoter
    609..1325    +  CDS            EGFP: EGFP is a basic (constitutively fluorescent) green fluorescent protein published in 1996, derived from Aequorea victoria. It is reported to be a rapidly-maturing weak dimer with moderate acid sensitivity.
   1326..1359    +  misc_feature   MCS (fragment): multiple cloning site
   1398..2126    +  CDS            VAPB: VAPB_HUMAN - Experimental evidence at protein level: Swiss-Prot protein existence level 1. Participates in the endoplasmic reticulum unfolded protein response (UPR) by inducing ERN1/IRE1 activity. Involved in cellular calcium homeostasis regulation. From Homo sapiens (Human).
   2131..2166    +  misc_feature   MCS (fragment): multiple cloning site
   2183..2267    +  CDS            large T antigen (fragment): large T antigen from SV40 (simian virus 40)
   2290..2411    +  polyA_signal   SV40 poly(A) signal: SV40 polyadenylation signal
   2445..2873    -  rep_origin     f1 ori (sequence partly withheld): f1 bacteriophage origin of replication; arrow indicates direction of (+) strand synthesis
   2900..3004    +  promoter       AmpR promoter: bla
   3006..3363    +  promoter       SV40 promoter: SV40 enhancer and early promoter
   3398..4192    +  CDS            NeoR/KanR: aminoglycoside phosphotransferase from Tn5; aph(3')-II (or nptII); confers resistance to neomycin, kanamycin, and G418 (Geneticin®)
   4213..4365    +  CDS            ble (fragment): BLE_KLEPN - Experimental evidence at protein level: Swiss-Prot protein existence level 1. Binding protein with a strong affinity to the bleomycin family of antibiotics. Binds to CL990; an antimitotic-antibiotic compound. From Klebsiella pneumoniae.
   4424..4471    +  polyA_signal   HSV TK poly(A) signal: herpes simplex virus thymidine kinase polyadenylation signal (Cole and Stacy, 1985)
   4562..4578    -  polyA_signal   bGH poly(A) signal (fragment): bovine growth hormone polyadenylation signal
   4800..5388    +  rep_origin     ori: high-copy-number ColE1/pMB1/pBR322/pUC origin of replication
>Addgene plasmid #104448 | pEGFPC1-hVAP-B | depositor full sequence | sequence record 198190 | pEGFPC1-hVAP-B sequence 5506 bps
TATTAATAGTAATCAATTACGGGGTCATTAGTTCATAGCCCATATATGGAGTTCCGCGTTACATAACTTA
CGGTAAATGGCCCGCCTGGCTGACCGCCCAACGACCCCCGCCCATTGACGTCAATAATGACGTATGTTCC
CATAGTAACGCCAATAGGGACTTTCCATTGACGTCAATGGGTGGAGTATTTACGGTAAACTGCCCACTTG
GCAGTACATCAAGTGTATCATATGCCAAGTACGCCCCCTATTGACGTCAATGACGGTAAATGGCCCGCCT
GGCATTATGCCCAGTACATGACCTTATGGGACTTTCCTACTTGGCAGTACATCTACGTATTAGTCATCGC
TATTACCATGGTGATGCGGTTTTGGCAGTACATCAATGGGCGTGGATAGCGGTTTGACTCACGGGGATTT
CCAAGTCTCCACCCCATTGACGTCAATGGGAGTTTGTTTTGGCACCAAAATCAACGGGACTTTCCAAAAT
GTCGTAACAACTCCGCCCCATTGACGCAAATGGGCGGTAGGCGTGTACGGTGGGAGGTCTATATAAGCAG
AGCTGGTTTAGTGAACCGTCAGATCCGCTAGCGCTACCGGTCGCCACCATGGTGAGCAAGGGCGAGGAGC
TGTTCACCGGGGTGGTGCCCATCCTGGTCGAGCTGGACGGCGACGTAAACGGCCACAAGTTCAGCGTGTC
CGGCGAGGGCGAGGGCGATGCCACCTACGGCAAGCTGACCCTGAAGTTCATCTGCACCACCGGCAAGCTG
CCCGTGCCCTGGCCCACCCTCGTGACCACCCTGACCTACGGCGTGCAGTGCTTCAGCCGCTACCCCGACC
ACATGAAGCAGCACGACTTCTTCAAGTCCGCCATGCCCGAAGGCTACGTCCAGGAGCGCACCATCTTCTT
CAAGGACGACGGCAACTACAAGACCCGCGCCGAGGTGAAGTTCGAGGGCGACACCCTGGTGAACCGCATC
GAGCTGAAGGGCATCGACTTCAAGGAGGACGGCAACATCCTGGGGCACAAGCTGGAGTACAACTACAACA
GCCACAACGTCTATATCATGGCCGACAAGCAGAAGAACGGCATCAAGGTGAACTTCAAGATCCGCCACAA
CATCGAGGACGGCAGCGTGCAGCTCGCCGACCACTACCAGCAGAACACCCCCATCGGCGACGGCCCCGTG
CTGCTGCCCGACAACCACTACCTGAGCACCCAGTCCGCCCTGAGCAAAGACCCCAACGAGAAGCGCGATC
ACATGGTCCTGCTGGAGTTCGTGACCGCCGCCGGGATCACTCTCGGCATGGACGAGCTGTACAAGTCCGG
ACTCAGATCTCGAGCTCAAGCTTCGAATTGTGCCTACCCATATGACGTCCCGGACTACGCCGGATCCATG
GCGAAGGTGGAGCAGGTCCTGAGCCTCGAGCCGCAGCACGAGCTCAAATTCCGAGGTCCCTTCACCGATG
TTGTCACCACCAACCTAAAGCTTGGCAACCCGACAGACCGAAATGTGTGTTTTAAGGTGAAGACTACAGC
ACCACGTAGGTACTGTGTGAGGCCCAACAGCGGAATCATCGATGCAGGGGCCTCAATTAATGTATCTGTG
ATGTTACAGCCTTTCGATTATGATCCCAATGAGAAAAGTAAACACAAGTTTATGGTTCAGTCTATGTTTG
CTCCAACTGACACTTCAGATATGGAAGCAGTATGGAAGGAGGCAAAACCGGAAGACCTTATGGATTCAAA
ACTTAGATGTGTGTTTGAATTGCCAGCAGAGAATGATAAACCACATGATGTAGAAATAAATAAAATTATA
TCCACAACTGCATCAAAGACAGAAACACCAATAGTGTCTAAGTCTCTGAGTTCTTCTTTGGATGACACCG
AAGTTAAGAAGGTTATGGAAGAATGTAAGAGGCTGCAAGGTGAAGTTCAGAGGCTACGGGAGGAGAACAA
GCAGTTCAAGGAAGAAGATGGACTGCGGATGAGGAAGACAGTGCAGAGCAACAGCCCCATTTCAGCATTA
GCCCCAACTGGGAAGGAAGAAGGCCTTAGCACCCGGCTCTTGGCTCTGGTGGTTTTGTTCTTTATCGTTG
GTGTAATTATTGGGAAGATTGCCTTGTAGCAATTCTGCAGTCGACGGTACCGCGGGCCCGGGATCCACCG
GATCTAGATAACTGATCATAATCAGCCATACCACATTTGTAGAGGTTTTACTTGCTTTAAAAAACCTCCC
ACACCTCCCCCTGAACCTGAAACATAAAATGAATGCAATTGTTGTTGTTAACTTGTTTATTGCAGCTTAT
AATGGTTACAAATAAAGCAATAGCATCACAAATTTCACAAATAAAGCATTTTTTTCACTGCATTCTAGTT
GTGGTTTGTCCAAACTCATCAATGTATCTTAACGCGTAAATTGTAAGCGTTAATATTTTGTTAAAATTCG
CGTTAAATTTTTGTTAAATCAGCTCATTTTTTAACCAATAGGCCGAAATCGGCAAAATCCCTTATAAATC
AAAAGAATAGACCGAGATAGGGT
[37 nt withheld, positions 2544-2580]
AAAGAACGTGGACTCCAACGTCAAAGG
[49 nt withheld, positions 2608-2656]
T
[91 nt withheld, positions 2658-2748]
G
[124 nt withheld, positions 2750-2873]
CAGGTGGCACTTTTCGGGGAAATGTGCGCGGAACCCCTATTTGTTTATTTTTCTAAATACATTCAAATAT
GTATCCGCTCATGAGACAATAACCCTGATAAATGCTTCAATAATATTGAAAAAGGAAGAGTCCTGAGGCG
GAAAGAACCAGCTGTGGAATGTGTGTCAGTTAGGGTGTGGAAAGTCCCCAGGCTCCCCAGCAGGCAGAAG
TATGCAAAGCATGCATCTCAATTAGTCAGCAACCAGGTGTGGAAAGTCCCCAGGCTCCCCAGCAGGCAGA
AGTATGCAAAGCATGCATCTCAATTAGTCAGCAACCATAGTCCCGCCCCTAACTCCGCCCATCCCGCCCC
TAACTCCGCCCAGTTCCGCCCATTCTCCGCCCCATGGCTGACTAATTTTTTTTATTTATGCAGAGGCCGA
GGCCGCCTCGGCCTCTGAGCTATTCCAGAAGTAGTGAGGAGGCTTTTTTGGAGGCCTAGGCTTTTGCAAA
GATCGATCAAGAGACAGGATGAGGATCGTTTCGCATGATTGAACAAGATGGATTGCACGCAGGTTCTCCG
GCCGCTTGGGTGGAGAGGCTATTCGGCTATGACTGGGCACAACAGACAATCGGCTGCTCTGATGCCGCCG
TGTTCCGGCTGTCAGCGCAGGGGCGCCCGGTTCTTTTTGTCAAGACCGACCTGTCCGGTGCCCTGAATGA
ACTGCAAGACGAGGCAGCGCGGCTATCGTGGCTGGCCACGACGGGCGTTCCTTGCGCAGCTGTGCTCGAC
GTTGTCACTGAAGCGGGAAGGGACTGGCTGCTATTGGGCGAAGTGCCGGGGCAGGATCTCCTGTCATCTC
ACCTTGCTCCTGCCGAGAAAGTATCCATCATGGCTGATGCAATGCGGCGGCTGCATACGCTTGATCCGGC
TACCTGCCCATTCGACCACCAAGCGAAACATCGCATCGAGCGAGCACGTACTCGGATGGAAGCCGGTCTT
GTCGATCAGGATGATCTGGACGAAGAGCATCAGGGGCTCGCGCCAGCCGAACTGTTCGCCAGGCTCAAGG
CGAGCATGCCCGACGGCGAGGATCTCGTCGTGACCCATGGCGATGCCTGCTTGCCGAATATCATGGTGGA
AAATGGCCGCTTTTCTGGATTCATCGACTGTGGCCGGCTGGGTGTGGCGGACCGCTATCAGGACATAGCG
TTGGCTACCCGTGATATTGCTGAAGAGCTTGGCGGCGAATGGGCTGACCGCTTCCTCGTGCTTTACGGTA
TCGCCGCTCCCGATTCGCAGCGCATCGCCTTCTATCGCCTTCTTGACGAGTTCTTCTGAGCGGGACTCTG
GGGTTCGAAATGACCGACCAAGCGACGCCCAACCTGCCATCACGAGATTTCGATTCCACCGCCGCCTTCT
ATGAAAGGTTGGGCTTCGGAATCGTTTTCCGGGACGCCGGCTGGATGATCCTCCAGCGCGGGGATCTCAT
GCTGGAGTTCTTCGCCCACCCTAGGGGGAGGCTAACTGAAACACGGAAGGAGACAATACCGGAAGGAACC
CGCGCTATGACGGCAATAAAAAGACAGAATAAAACGCACGGTGTTGGGTCGTTTGTTCATAAACGCGGGG
TTCGGTCCCAGGGCTGGCACTCTGTCGATACCCCACCGAGACCCCATTGGGGCCAATACGCCCGCGTTTC
TTCCTTTTCCCCACCCCACCCCCCAAGTTCGGGTGAAGGCCCAGGGCTCGCAGCCAACGTCGGGGCGGCA
GGCCCTGCCATAGCCTCAGGTTACTCATATATACTTTAGATTGATTTAAAACTTCATTTTTAATTTAAAA
GGATCTAGGTGAAGATCCTTTTTGATAATCTCATGACCAAAATCCCTTAACGTGAGTTTTCGTTCCACTG
AGCGTCAGACCCCGTAGAAAAGATCAAAGGATCTTCTTGAGATCCTTTTTTTCTGCGCGTAATCTGCTGC
TTGCAAACAAAAAAACCACCGCTACCAGCGGTGGTTTGTTTGCCGGATCAAGAGCTACCAACTCTTTTTC
CGAAGGTAACTGGCTTCAGCAGAGCGCAGATACCAAATACTGTCCTTCTAGTGTAGCCGTAGTTAGGCCA
CCACTTCAAGAACTCTGTAGCACCGCCTACATACCTCGCTCTGCTAATCCTGTTACCAGTGGCTGCTGCC
AGTGGCGATAAGTCGTGTCTTACCGGGTTGGACTCAAGACGATAGTTACCGGATAAGGCGCAGCGGTCGG
GCTGAACGGGGGGTTCGTGCACACAGCCCAGCTTGGAGCGAACGACCTACACCGAACTGAGATACCTACA
GCGTGAGCTATGAGAAAGCGCCACGCTTCCCGAAGGGAGAAAGGCGGACAGGTATCCGGTAAGCGGCAGG
GTCGGAACAGGAGAGCGCACGAGGGAGCTTCCAGGGGGAAACGCCTGGTATCTTTATAGTCCTGTCGGGT
TTCGCCACCTCTGACTTGAGCGTCGATTTTTGTGATGCTCGTCAGGGGGGCGGAGCCTATGGAAAAACGC
CAGCAACGCGGCCTTTTTACGGTTCCTGGCCTTTTGCTGGCCTTTTGCTCACATGTTCTTTCCTGCGTTA
TCCCCTGATTCTGTGGATAACCGTATTACCGCCATGCATTAGT
