Features (pLannotate 1.2.2; 16 found; start..end, strand, type, name):
     54..357     +  enhancer       CMV enhancer: human cytomegalovirus immediate early enhancer
    358..561     +  promoter       CMV promoter: human cytomegalovirus (CMV) immediate early promoter
    606..1322    +  CDS            EGFP: EGFP is a basic (constitutively fluorescent) green fluorescent protein published in 1996, derived from Aequorea victoria. It is reported to be a rapidly-maturing weak dimer with moderate acid sensitivity.
   1323..1356    +  misc_feature   MCS (fragment): multiple cloning site
   1395..2123    +  CDS            VAPB: VAPB_HUMAN - Experimental evidence at protein level: Swiss-Prot protein existence level 1. Participates in the endoplasmic reticulum unfolded protein response (UPR) by inducing ERN1/IRE1 activity. Involved in cellular calcium homeostasis regulation. From Homo sapiens (Human).
   2128..2163    +  misc_feature   MCS (fragment): multiple cloning site
   2180..2264    +  CDS            large T antigen (fragment): large T antigen from SV40 (simian virus 40)
   2287..2408    +  polyA_signal   SV40 poly(A) signal: SV40 polyadenylation signal
   2442..2870    -  rep_origin     f1 ori (sequence partly withheld): f1 bacteriophage origin of replication; arrow indicates direction of (+) strand synthesis
   2897..3001    +  promoter       AmpR promoter: bla
   3003..3360    +  promoter       SV40 promoter: SV40 enhancer and early promoter
   3395..4189    +  CDS            NeoR/KanR: aminoglycoside phosphotransferase from Tn5; aph(3')-II (or nptII); confers resistance to neomycin, kanamycin, and G418 (Geneticin®)
   4210..4362    +  CDS            ble (fragment): BLE_KLEPN - Experimental evidence at protein level: Swiss-Prot protein existence level 1. Binding protein with a strong affinity to the bleomycin family of antibiotics. Binds to CL990; an antimitotic-antibiotic compound. From Klebsiella pneumoniae.
   4421..4468    +  polyA_signal   HSV TK poly(A) signal: herpes simplex virus thymidine kinase polyadenylation signal (Cole and Stacy, 1985)
   4559..4575    -  polyA_signal   bGH poly(A) signal (fragment): bovine growth hormone polyadenylation signal
   4797..5385    +  rep_origin     ori: high-copy-number ColE1/pMB1/pBR322/pUC origin of replication
>Addgene plasmid #104448 | pEGFPC1-hVAP-B | addgene full sequence | sequence record 201408 | Addgene NGS Result
TAATAGTAATCAATTACGGGGTCATTAGTTCATAGCCCATATATGGAGTTCCGCGTTACATAACTTACGG
TAAATGGCCCGCCTGGCTGACCGCCCAACGACCCCCGCCCATTGACGTCAATAATGACGTATGTTCCCAT
AGTAACGCCAATAGGGACTTTCCATTGACGTCAATGGGTGGAGTATTTACGGTAAACTGCCCACTTGGCA
GTACATCAAGTGTATCATATGCCAAGTACGCCCCCTATTGACGTCAATGACGGTAAATGGCCCGCCTGGC
ATTATGCCCAGTACATGACCTTATGGGACTTTCCTACTTGGCAGTACATCTACGTATTAGTCATCGCTAT
TACCATGGTGATGCGGTTTTGGCAGTACATCAATGGGCGTGGATAGCGGTTTGACTCACGGGGATTTCCA
AGTCTCCACCCCATTGACGTCAATGGGAGTTTGTTTTGGCACCAAAATCAACGGGACTTTCCAAAATGTC
GTAACAACTCCGCCCCATTGACGCAAATGGGCGGTAGGCGTGTACGGTGGGAGGTCTATATAAGCAGAGC
TGGTTTAGTGAACCGTCAGATCCGCTAGCGCTACCGGTCGCCACCATGGTGAGCAAGGGCGAGGAGCTGT
TCACCGGGGTGGTGCCCATCCTGGTCGAGCTGGACGGCGACGTAAACGGCCACAAGTTCAGCGTGTCCGG
CGAGGGCGAGGGCGATGCCACCTACGGCAAGCTGACCCTGAAGTTCATCTGCACCACCGGCAAGCTGCCC
GTGCCCTGGCCCACCCTCGTGACCACCCTGACCTACGGCGTGCAGTGCTTCAGCCGCTACCCCGACCACA
TGAAGCAGCACGACTTCTTCAAGTCCGCCATGCCCGAAGGCTACGTCCAGGAGCGCACCATCTTCTTCAA
GGACGACGGCAACTACAAGACCCGCGCCGAGGTGAAGTTCGAGGGCGACACCCTGGTGAACCGCATCGAG
CTGAAGGGCATCGACTTCAAGGAGGACGGCAACATCCTGGGGCACAAGCTGGAGTACAACTACAACAGCC
ACAACGTCTATATCATGGCCGACAAGCAGAAGAACGGCATCAAGGTGAACTTCAAGATCCGCCACAACAT
CGAGGACGGCAGCGTGCAGCTCGCCGACCACTACCAGCAGAACACCCCCATCGGCGACGGCCCCGTGCTG
CTGCCCGACAACCACTACCTGAGCACCCAGTCCGCCCTGAGCAAAGACCCCAACGAGAAGCGCGATCACA
TGGTCCTGCTGGAGTTCGTGACCGCCGCCGGGATCACTCTCGGCATGGACGAGCTGTACAAGTCCGGACT
CAGATCTCGAGCTCAAGCTTCGAATTGTGCCTACCCATATGACGTCCCGGACTACGCCGGATCCATGGCG
AAGGTGGAGCAGGTCCTGAGCCTCGAGCCGCAGCACGAGCTCAAATTCCGAGGTCCCTTCACCGATGTTG
TCACCACCAACCTAAAGCTTGGCAACCCGACAGACCGAAATGTGTGTTTTAAGGTGAAGACTACAGCACC
ACGTAGGTACTGTGTGAGGCCCAACAGCGGAATCATCGATGCAGGGGCCTCAATTAATGTATCTGTGATG
TTACAGCCTTTCGATTATGATCCCAATGAGAAAAGTAAACACAAGTTTATGGTTCAGTCTATGTTTGCTC
CAACTGACACTTCAGATATGGAAGCAGTATGGAAGGAGGCAAAACCGGAAGACCTTATGGATTCAAAACT
TAGATGTGTGTTTGAATTGCCAGCAGAGAATGATAAACCACATGATGTAGAAATAAATAAAATTATATCC
ACAACTGCATCAAAGACAGAAACACCAATAGTGTCTAAGTCTCTGAGTTCTTCTTTGGATGACACCGAAG
TTAAGAAGGTTATGGAAGAATGTAAGAGGCTGCAAGGTGAAGTTCAGAGGCTACGGGAGGAGAACAAGCA
GTTCAAGGAAGAAGATGGACTGCGGATGAGGAAGACAGTGCAGAGCAACAGCCCCATTTCAGCATTAGCC
CCAACTGGGAAGGAAGAAGGCCTTAGCACCCGGCTCTTGGCTCTGGTGGTTTTGTTCTTTATCGTTGGTG
TAATTATTGGGAAGATTGCCTTGTAGCAATTCTGCAGTCGACGGTACCGCGGGCCCGGGATCCACCGGAT
CTAGATAACTGATCATAATCAGCCATACCACATTTGTAGAGGTTTTACTTGCTTTAAAAAACCTCCCACA
CCTCCCCCTGAACCTGAAACATAAAATGAATGCAATTGTTGTTGTTAACTTGTTTATTGCAGCTTATAAT
GGTTACAAATAAAGCAATAGCATCACAAATTTCACAAATAAAGCATTTTTTTCACTGCATTCTAGTTGTG
GTTTGTCCAAACTCATCAATGTATCTTAACGCGTAAATTGTAAGCGTTAATATTTTGTTAAAATTCGCGT
TAAATTTTTGTTAAATCAGCTCATTTTTTAACCAATAGGCCGAAATCGGCAAAATCCCTTATAAATCAAA
AGAATAGACCGAGATAGGGT
[37 nt withheld, positions 2541-2577]
AAAGAACGTGGACTCCAACGTCAAAGG
[49 nt withheld, positions 2605-2653]
T
[91 nt withheld, positions 2655-2745]
G
[124 nt withheld, positions 2747-2870]
CAGGTGGCACTTTTCGGGGAAATGTGCGCGGAACCCCTATTTGTTTATTTTTCTAAATACATTCAAATAT
GTATCCGCTCATGAGACAATAACCCTGATAAATGCTTCAATAATATTGAAAAAGGAAGAGTCCTGAGGCG
GAAAGAACCAGCTGTGGAATGTGTGTCAGTTAGGGTGTGGAAAGTCCCCAGGCTCCCCAGCAGGCAGAAG
TATGCAAAGCATGCATCTCAATTAGTCAGCAACCAGGTGTGGAAAGTCCCCAGGCTCCCCAGCAGGCAGA
AGTATGCAAAGCATGCATCTCAATTAGTCAGCAACCATAGTCCCGCCCCTAACTCCGCCCATCCCGCCCC
TAACTCCGCCCAGTTCCGCCCATTCTCCGCCCCATGGCTGACTAATTTTTTTTATTTATGCAGAGGCCGA
GGCCGCCTCGGCCTCTGAGCTATTCCAGAAGTAGTGAGGAGGCTTTTTTGGAGGCCTAGGCTTTTGCAAA
GATCGATCAAGAGACAGGATGAGGATCGTTTCGCATGATTGAACAAGATGGATTGCACGCAGGTTCTCCG
GCCGCTTGGGTGGAGAGGCTATTCGGCTATGACTGGGCACAACAGACAATCGGCTGCTCTGATGCCGCCG
TGTTCCGGCTGTCAGCGCAGGGGCGCCCGGTTCTTTTTGTCAAGACCGACCTGTCCGGTGCCCTGAATGA
ACTGCAAGACGAGGCAGCGCGGCTATCGTGGCTGGCCACGACGGGCGTTCCTTGCGCAGCTGTGCTCGAC
GTTGTCACTGAAGCGGGAAGGGACTGGCTGCTATTGGGCGAAGTGCCGGGGCAGGATCTCCTGTCATCTC
ACCTTGCTCCTGCCGAGAAAGTATCCATCATGGCTGATGCAATGCGGCGGCTGCATACGCTTGATCCGGC
TACCTGCCCATTCGACCACCAAGCGAAACATCGCATCGAGCGAGCACGTACTCGGATGGAAGCCGGTCTT
GTCGATCAGGATGATCTGGACGAAGAGCATCAGGGGCTCGCGCCAGCCGAACTGTTCGCCAGGCTCAAGG
CGAGCATGCCCGACGGCGAGGATCTCGTCGTGACCCATGGCGATGCCTGCTTGCCGAATATCATGGTGGA
AAATGGCCGCTTTTCTGGATTCATCGACTGTGGCCGGCTGGGTGTGGCGGACCGCTATCAGGACATAGCG
TTGGCTACCCGTGATATTGCTGAAGAGCTTGGCGGCGAATGGGCTGACCGCTTCCTCGTGCTTTACGGTA
TCGCCGCTCCCGATTCGCAGCGCATCGCCTTCTATCGCCTTCTTGACGAGTTCTTCTGAGCGGGACTCTG
GGGTTCGAAATGACCGACCAAGCGACGCCCAACCTGCCATCACGAGATTTCGATTCCACCGCCGCCTTCT
ATGAAAGGTTGGGCTTCGGAATCGTTTTCCGGGACGCCGGCTGGATGATCCTCCAGCGCGGGGATCTCAT
GCTGGAGTTCTTCGCCCACCCTAGGGGGAGGCTAACTGAAACACGGAAGGAGACAATACCGGAAGGAACC
CGCGCTATGACGGCAATAAAAAGACAGAATAAAACGCACGGTGTTGGGTCGTTTGTTCATAAACGCGGGG
TTCGGTCCCAGGGCTGGCACTCTGTCGATACCCCACCGAGACCCCATTGGGGCCAATACGCCCGCGTTTC
TTCCTTTTCCCCACCCCACCCCCCAAGTTCGGGTGAAGGCCCAGGGCTCGCAGCCAACGTCGGGGCGGCA
GGCCCTGCCATAGCCTCAGGTTACTCATATATACTTTAGATTGATTTAAAACTTCATTTTTAATTTAAAA
GGATCTAGGTGAAGATCCTTTTTGATAATCTCATGACCAAAATCCCTTAACGTGAGTTTTCGTTCCACTG
AGCGTCAGACCCCGTAGAAAAGATCAAAGGATCTTCTTGAGATCCTTTTTTTCTGCGCGTAATCTGCTGC
TTGCAAACAAAAAAACCACCGCTACCAGCGGTGGTTTGTTTGCCGGATCAAGAGCTACCAACTCTTTTTC
CGAAGGTAACTGGCTTCAGCAGAGCGCAGATACCAAATACTGTTCTTCTAGTGTAGCCGTAGTTAGGCCA
CCACTTCAAGAACTCTGTAGCACCGCCTACATACCTCGCTCTGCTAATCCTGTTACCAGTGGCTGCTGCC
AGTGGCGATAAGTCGTGTCTTACCGGGTTGGACTCAAGACGATAGTTACCGGATAAGGCGCAGCGGTCGG
GCTGAACGGGGGGTTCGTGCACACAGCCCAGCTTGGAGCGAACGACCTACACCGAACTGAGATACCTACA
GCGTGAGCTATGAGAAAGCGCCACGCTTCCCGAAGGGAGAAAGGCGGACAGGTATCCGGTAAGCGGCAGG
GTCGGAACAGGAGAGCGCACGAGGGAGCTTCCAGGGGGAAACGCCTGGTATCTTTATAGTCCTGTCGGGT
TTCGCCACCTCTGACTTGAGCGTCGATTTTTGTGATGCTCGTCAGGGGGGCGGAGCCTATGGAAAAACGC
CAGCAACGCGGCCTTTTTACGGTTCCTGGCCTTTTGCTGGCCTTTTGCTCACATGTTCTTTCCTGCGTTA
TCCCCTGATTCTGTGGATAACCGTATTACCGCCATGCATTAGTTAT
